>Addgene plasmid #15221 | pGAL4-CREB | addgene partial sequence | sequence record 21626 | 15221 with Gal4-Nterm
TCGGATCCGACTCTGGAGCAGACAACCAGCAGAGTGGAGATGCTGCTGTAACAGAAGCTGAAAGTCAACA
AATGACAGTTCAAGCCCAGCCACAGATTGCCACATTAGCCCAGGTATCCATGCCAGCAGCTCATGCGACG
TCATCTGCTCCCACTGTAACCTTAGTGCAGCTGCCCAATGGGCAGACAGTCCAGGTCCATGGGGTCATCC
AGGCGGCCCAGCCATCAGTTATTCAGTCTCCACAAGTCCAAACAGTTCAGTCTTCCTGTAAGGACTTAAA
AAGACTTTTCTCCGGAACTCAGATTTCAACTATTGCAGAAAGTGAAGATTCACAGGAGTCTGTGGATAGT
GTAACTGATTCCCAAAAACGAAGGGAAATCCTTTCAAGGAGGCCTTCCTACAGGAAAATTTTGAATGACT
TATCTTCTGATGCACCAGGGGTGCCAAGGATTGAAGAAGAAAAATCAGAAGAAGAGACTTCAGCCCCTGC
CATCACCACTGTAACAGTGCCAACCCCGATTTACCAAACTAGCAGTGGGCAGTATATTGCCATTACCCAG
GGAGGAGCAATACAGCTGGCTAACAATGGTACCGATGGGGTACAGGGCCTGCAGACATTAACCATGACCA
ATGCAGCTGCCACTCAGCCGGGTACTACCATTCTACAATATGCACAGACCACTGATGGACAGCAGATTCT
AGTGCCCAGCAACCAAGTTGTTGTTCAAGCTGCCTCTGGTGATGTACAAACATACC
