[The description below was written by a language model from this plasmid's Addgene catalogue record.]
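Description:
pGAL4-CREB is a mammalian expression plasmid built on the Clontech pM backbone (about 3.5 kb without insert), a vector designed to produce proteins fused to the DNA-binding domain of the yeast transcription factor Gal4. It is maintained in E. coli as a high-copy plasmid under ampicillin selection. The record does not state the promoter driving expression in mammalian cells or the origin of replication, and it lists no mammalian selection marker. No feature table is provided, so these elements cannot be confirmed from the record.

The insert is an approximately 1 kb cDNA encoding wild-type rat CREB (Creb1, the cAMP response element-binding protein). It was cloned as an XhoI/XbaI fragment into the SalI/XbaI sites of pM. The compatible XhoI/SalI junction at the 5′ end was destroyed in the process, while the 3′ XbaI site was retained. This places CREB in frame downstream of the backbone-encoded Gal4 DNA-binding domain, giving an N-terminal Gal4-CREB fusion.

Such a fusion is recruited to Gal4 binding sites rather than to native cAMP response elements. When it is co-transfected with a reporter controlled by Gal4 sites, reporter output therefore reflects the transactivating capacity of the CREB portion, independent of CREB's own DNA binding and of endogenous CRE-binding factors. The associated publication examined activation of CREB by the cAMP signalling pathway through PKA, p38 and MSK1 in NIH 3T3 cells. This fits use of the construct as a readout of signal-dependent CREB-mediated transcriptional activation.
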