Addgene plasmid #15221: pGAL4-CREB
Depositing lab: Ugo Moens. Depositing organization: University of Tromso. Publication: The cAMP signalling pathway activates CREB through PKA, p38 and MSK1 in NIH 3T3 cells. Delghandi MP, Johannessen M, Moens U. Cell Signal. 2005 Nov . 17(11):1343-51. 10.1016/j.cellsig.2005.02.003 PubMed 16125054.
Backbone
  Vector backbone: pM
  Backbone manufacturer: Clontech
  Backbone size w/o insert (bp): 3500
  Vector type: Mammalian Expression
Growth in bacteria
  Bacterial resistance: Ampicillin, 100 μg/mL
  Growth temperature: 37°C
  Growth strain: DH5alpha
  Copy number: High Copy
Gene/Insert
  Gene/Insert name: CREB
  Species: R. norvegicus (rat)
  Insert size (bp): 1000
  Entrez Gene: Creb1 (a.k.a. Creb)
  Tag / fusion protein: Gal4 (N terminal on backbone)
  Cloning method: Restriction Enzyme; 5′ cloning site XhoI/SalI (destroyed during cloning); 3′ cloning site XbaI (not destroyed)
  Sequencing primers: 5′ Gal4-N-term primer
Resource information
  A portion of this plasmid was derived from a plasmid made by: CREB kindly provided by Richard A. Maurer
Terms and licenses: Academic/Nonprofit Terms; Industry Terms: Not Available to Industry
Depositor comments: Wild-type CREB fused to the DNA binding domain of Gal4. The plasmids were generated by cloning the cDNA of CREB as an XhoI/XbaI fragment into the SalI/XbaI sites of pM.
How to cite: pGAL4-CREB was a gift from Ugo Moens (Addgene plasmid # 15221 ; http://n2t.net/addgene:15221 ; RRID:Addgene_15221)
